>Addgene plasmid #202649 | Shim_AsnRS_TP_GFP_pK7FWG2 | addgene full sequence | sequence record 403507 | Addgene NGS Result
TGAAGGAGCCACTGAGCCGCGGGTTTCTGGAGTTTAATGAGCTAAGCACATACGTCAGAAACCATTATTG
CGCGTTCAAAAGTCGCCTAAGGTCACTATCAGCTAGCAAATATTTCTTGTCAAAAATGCTCCACTGACGT
TCCATAAATTCCCCTCGGTATCCAATTAGAGTCTCATATTCACTCTCAACTCGATCGAGGCATGATTGAA
CAAGATGGATTGCACGCAGGTTCTCCGGCCGCTTGGGTGGAGAGGCTATTCGGCTATGACTGGGCACAAC
AGACAATCGGCTGCTCTGATGCCGCCGTGTTCCGGCTGTCAGCGCAGGGGCGCCCGGTTCTTTTTGTCAA
GACCGACCTGTCCGGTGCCCTGAATGAACTCCAAGACGAGGCAGCGCGGCTATCGTGGCTGGCCACGACG
GGCGTTCCTTGCGCAGCTGTGCTCGACGTTGTCACTGAAGCGGGAAGGGACTGGCTGCTATTGGGCGAAG
TGCCGGGGCAGGATCTCCTGTCATCTCACCTTGCTCCTGCCGAGAAAGTATCCATCATGGCTGATGCAAT
GCGGCGGCTGCATACGCTTGATCCGGCTACCTGCCCATTCGACCACCAAGCGAAACATCGCATCGAGCGA
GCACGTACTCGGATGGAAGCCGGTCTTGTCGATCAGGATGATCTGGACGAAGAGCATCAGGGGCTCGCGC
CAGCCGAACTGTTCGCCAGGCTCAAGGCGCGGATGCCCGACGGCGAGGATCTCGTCGTGACCCACGGCGA
TGCCTGCTTGCCGAATATCATGGTGGAAAATGGCCGCTTTTCTGGATTCATCGACTGTGGCCGGCTGGGT
GTGGCGGACCGCTATCAGGACATAGCGTTGGCTACCCGTGATATTGCTGAAGAGCTTGGCGGCGAATGGG
CTGACCGCTTCCTCGTGCTTTACGGTATCGCCGCTCCCGATTCGCAGCGCATCGCCTTCTATCGCCTTCT
TGACGAGTTCTTCTGAGCGGGACTCTGGGGTTCGGACTCTAGCTAGAGTCAAGCAGATCGTTCAAACATT
TGGCAATAAAGTTTCTTAAGATTGAATCCTGTTGCCGGTCTTGCGATGATTATCATATAATTTCTGTTGA
ATTACGTTAAGCATGTAATAATTAACATGTAATGCATGACGTTATTTATGAGATGGGTTTTTATGATTAG
AGTCCCGCAATTATACATTTAATACGCGATAGAAAACAAAATATAGCGCGCAAACTAGGATAAATTATCG
CGCGCGGTGTCATCTATGTTACTAGATCGACCGGCATGCAAGCTGATAATTCAATTCGGCGTTAATTCAG
TACATTAAAAACGTCCGCAATGTGTTATTAAGTTGTCTAAGCGTCAATTTGTTTACACCACAATATATCC
TGCCACCAGCCAGCCAACAGCTCCCCGACCGGCAGCTCGGCACAAAATCACCACTCGATACAGGCAGCCC
ATCAGTCCGGGACGGCGTCAGCGGGAGAGCCGTTGTAAGGCGGCAGACTTTGCTCATGTTACCGATGCTA
TTCGGAAGAACGGCAACTAAGCTGCCGGGTTTGAAACACGGATGATCTCGCGGAGGGTAGCATGTTGATT
GTAACGATGACAGAGCGTTGCTGCCTGTGATCAATTCGGGCACGAACCCAGTGGACATAAGCCTGTTCGG
TTCGTAAGCTGTAATGCAAGTAGCGTATGCGCTCACGCAACTGGTCCAGAACCTTGACCGAACGCAGCGG
TGGTAACGGCGCAGTGGCGGTTTTCATGGCTTGTTATGACTGTTTTTTTGGGGTACAGTCTATGCCTCGG
GCATCCAAGCAGCAAGCGCGTTACGCCGTGGGTCGATGTTTGATGTTATGGAGCAGCAACGATGTTACGC
AGCAGGGCAGTCGCCCTAAAACAAAGTTAAACATCATGGGGGAAGCGGTGATCGCCGAAGTATCGACTCA
ACTATCAGAGGTAGTTGGCGTCATCGAGCGCCATCTCGAACCGACGTTGCTGGCCGTACATTTGTACGGC
TCCGCAGTGGATGGCGGCCTGAAGCCACACAGTGATATTGATTTGCTGGTTACGGTGACCGTAAGGCTTG
ATGAAACAACGCGGCGAGCTTTGATCAACGACCTTTTGGAAACTTCGGCTTCCCCTGGAGAGAGCGAGAT
TCTCCGCGCTGTAGAAGTCACCATTGTTGTGCACGACGACATCATTCCGTGGCGTTATCCAGCTAAGCGC
GAACTGCAATTTGGAGAATGGCAGCGCAATGACATTCTTGCAGGTATCTTCGAGCCAGCCACGATCGACA
TTGATCTGGCTATCTTGCTGACAAAAGCAAGAGAACATAGCGTTGCCTTGGTAGGTCCAGCGGCGGAGGA
ACTCTTTGATCCGGTTCCTGAACAGGATCTATTTGAGGCGCTAAATGAAACCTTAACGCTATGGAACTCG
CCGCCCGACTGGGCTGGCGATGAGCGAAATGTAGTGCTTACGTTGTCCCGCATTTGGTACAGCGCAGTAA
CCGGCAAAATCGCGCCGAAGGATGTCGCTGCCGACTGGGCAATGGAGCGCCTGCCGGCCCAGTATCAGCC
CGTCATACTTGAAGCTAGACAGGCTTATCTTGGACAAGAAGAAGATCGCTTGGCCTCGCGCGCAGATCAG
TTGGAAGAATTTGTCCACTACGTGAAAGGCGAGATCACCAAGGTAGTCGGCAAATAATGTCTAGCTAGAA
ATTCGTTCAAGCCGACGCCGCTTCGCGGCGCGGCTTAACTCAAGCGTTAGATGCACTAAGCACATAATTG
CTCACAGCCAAACTATCAGGTCAAGTCTGCTTTTATTATTTTTAAGCGTGCATAATAAGCCCTACACAAA
TTGGGAGATATATCATGCATGACCAAAATCCCTTAACGTGAGTTTTCGTTCCACTGAGCGTCAGACCCCG
TAGAAAAGATCAAAGGATCTTCTTGAGATCCTTTTTTTCTGCGCGTAATCTGCTGCTTGCAAACAAAAAA
ACCACCGCTACCAGCGGTGGTTTGTTTGCCGGATCAAGAGCTACCAACTCTTTTTCCGAAGGTAACTGGC
TTCAGCAGAGCGCAGATACCAAATACTGTCCTTCTAGTGTAGCCGTAGTTAGGCCACCACTTCAAGAACT
CTGTAGCACCGCCTACATACCTCGCTCTGCTAATCCTGTTACCAGTGGCTGCTGCCAGTGGCGATAAGTC
GTGTCTTACCGGGTTGGACTCAAGACGATAGTTACCGGATAAGGCGCAGCGGTCGGGCTGAACGGGGGGT
TCGTGCACACAGCCCAGCTTGGAGCGAACGACCTACACCGAACTGAGATACCTACAGCGTGAGCTATGAG
AAAGCGCCACGCTTCCCGAAGGGAGAAAGGCGGACAGGTATCCGGTAAGCGGCAGGGTCGGAACAGGAGA
GCGCACGAGGGAGCTTCCAGGGGGAAACGCCTGGTATCTTTATAGTCCTGTCGGGTTTCGCCACCTCTGA
CTTGAGCGTCGATTTTTGTGATGCTCGTCAGGGGGGCGGAGCCTATGGAAAAACGCCAGCAACGCGGCCT
TTTTACGGTTCCTGGCCTTTTGCTGGCCTTTTGCTCACATGTTCTTTCCTGCGTTATCCCCTGATTCTGT
GGATAACCGTATTACCGCCTTTGAGTGAGCTGATACCGCTCGCCGCAGCCGAACGACCGAGCGCAGCGAG
TCAGTGAGCGAGGAAGCGGAAGAGCGCCTGATGCGGTATTTTCTCCTTACGCATCTGTGCGGTATTTCAC
ACCGCATATGGTGCACTCTCAGTACAATCTGCTCTGATGCCGCATAGTTAAGCCAGTATACACTCCGCTA
TCGCTACGTGACTGGGTCATGGCTGCGCCCCGACACCCGCCAACACCCGCTGACGCGCCCTGACGGGCTT
GTCTGCTCCCGGCATCCGCTTACAGACAAGCTGTGACCGTCTCCGGGAGCTGCATGTGTCAGAGGTTTTC
ACCGTCATCACCGAAACGCGCGAGGCAGGGTGCCTTGATGTGGGCGCCGGCGGTCGAGTGGCGACGGCGC
GGCTTGTCCGCGCCCTGGTAGATTGCCTGGCCGTAGGCCAGCCATTTTTGAGCGGCCAGCGGCCGCGATA
GGCCGACGCGAAGCGGCGGGGCGTAGGGAGCGCAGCGACCGAAGGGTAGGCGCTTTTTGCAGCTCTTCGG
CTGTGCGCTGGCCAGACAGTTATGCACAGGCCAGGCGGGTTTTAAGAGTTTTAATAAGTTTTAAAGAGTT
TTAGGCGGAAAAATCGCCTTTTTTCTCTTTTATATCAGTCACTTACATGTGTGACCGGTTCCCAATGTAC
GGCTTTGGGTTCCCAATGTACGGGTTCCGGTTCCCAATGTACGGCTTTGGGTTCCCAATGTACGTGCTAT
CCACAGGAAAGAGACCTTTTCGACCTTTTTCCCCTGCTAGGGCAATTTGCCCTAGCATCTGCTCCGTACA
TTAGGAACCGGCGGATGCTTCGCCCTCGATCAGGTTGCGGTAGCGCATGACTAGGATCGGGCCAGCCTGC
CCCGCCTCCTCCTTCAAATCGTACTCCGGCAGGTCATTTGACCCGATCAGCTTGCGCACGGTGAAACAGA
ACTTCTTGAACTCTCCGGCGCTGCCACTGCGTTCGTAGATCGTCTTGAACAACCATCTGGCTTCTGCCTT
GCCTGCGGCGCGGCGTGCCAGGCGGTAGAGAAAACGGCCGATGCCGGGATCGATCAAAAAGTAATCGGGG
TGAACCGTCAGCACGTCCGGGTTCTTGCCTTCTGTGATCTCGCGGTACATCCAATCAGCTAGCTCGATCT
CGATGTACTCCGGCCGCCCGGTTTCGCTCTTTACGATCTTGTAGCGGCTAATCAAGGCTTCACCCTCGGA
TACCGTCACCAGGCGGCCGTTCTTGGCCTTCTTCGTACGCTGCATGGCAACGTGCGTGGTGTTTAACCGA
ATGCAGGTTTCTACCAGGTCGTCTTTCTGCTTTCCGCCATCGGCTCGCCGGCAGAACTTGAGTACGTCCG
CAACGTGTGGACGGAACACGCGGCCGGGCTTGTCTCCCTTCCCTTCCCGGTATCGGTTCATGGATTCGGT
TAGATGGGAAACCGCCATCAGTACCAGGTCGTAATCCCACACACTGGCCATGCCGGCCGGCCCTGCGGAA
ACCTCTACGTGCCCGTCTGGAAGCTCGTAGCGGATCACCTCGCCAGCTCGTCGGTCACGCTTCGACAGAC
GGAAAACGGCCACGTCCATGATGCTGCGACTATCGCGGGTGCCCACGTCATAGAGCATCGGAACGAAAAA
ATCTGGTTGCTCGTCGCCCTTGGGCGGCTTCCTAATCGACGGCGCACCGGCTGCCGGCGGTTGCCGGGAT
TCTTTGCGGATTCGATCAGCGGCCGCTTGCCACGATTCACCGGGGCGTGCTTCTGCCTCGATGCGTTGCC
GCTGGGCGGCCTGCGCGGCCTTCAACTTCTCCACCAGGTCATCACCCAGCGCCGCGCCGATTTGTACCGG
GCCGGATGGTTTGCGACCGCTCACGCCGATTCCTCGGGCTTGGGGGTTCCAGTGCCATTGCAGGGCCGGC
AGACAACCCAGCCGCTTACGCCTGGCCAACCGCCCGTTCCTCCACACATGGGGCATTCCACGGCGTCGGT
GCCTGGTTGTTCTTGATTTTCCATGCCGCCTCCTTTAGCCGCTAAAATTCATCTACTCATTTATTCATTT
GCTCATTTACTCTGGTAGCTGCGCGATGTATTCAGATAGCAGCTCGGTAATGGTCTTGCCTTGGCGTACC
GCGTACATCTTCAGCTTGGTGTGATCCTCCGCCGGCAACTGAAAGTTGACCCGCTTCATGGCTGGCGTGT
CTGCCAGGCTGGCCAACGTTGCAGCCTTGCTGCTGCGTGCGCTCGGACGGCCGGCACTTAGCGTGTTTGT
GCTTTTGCTCATTTTCTCTTTACCTCATTAACTCAAATGAGTTTTGATTTAATTTCAGCGGCCAGCGCCT
GGACCTCGCGGGCAGCGTCGCCCTCGGGTTCTGATTCAAGAACGGTTGTGCCGGCGGCGGCAGTGCCTGG
GTAGCTCACGCGCTGCGTGATACGGGACTCAAGAATGGGCAGCTCGTACCCGGCCAGCGCCTCGGCAACC
TCACCGCCGATGCGCGTGCCTTTGATCGCCCGCGACACGACAAAGGCCGCTTGTAGCCTTCCATCCGTGA
CCTCAATGCGCTGCTTAACCAGCTCCACCAGGTCGGCGGTGGCCCATATGTCGTAAGGGCTTGGCTGCAC
CGGAATCAGCACGAAGTCGGCTGCCTTGATCGCGGACACAGCCAAGTCCGCCGCCTGGGGCGCTCCGTCG
ATCACTACGAAGTCGCGCCGGCCGATGGCCTTCACGTCGCGGTCAATCGTCGGGCGGTCGATGCCGACAA
CGGTTAGCGGTTGATCTTCCCGCACGGCCGCCCAATCGCGGGCACTGCCCTGGGGATCGGAATCGACTAA
CAGAACATCGGCCCCGGCGAGTTGCAGGGCGCGGGCTAGATGGGTTGCGATGGTCGTCTTGCCTGACCCG
CCTTTCTGGTTAAGTACAGCGATAACCTTCATGCGTTCCCCTTGCGTATTTGTTTATTTACTCATCGCAT
CATATACGCAGCGACCGCATGACGCAAGCTGTTTTACTCAAATACACATCACCTTTTTAGACGGCGGCGC
TCGGTTTCTTCAGCGGCCAAGCTGGCCGGCCAGGCCGCCAGCTTGGCATCAGACAAACCGGCCAGGATTT
CATGCAGCCGCACGGTTGAGACGTGCGCGGGCGGCTCGAACACGTACCCGGCCGCGATCATCTCCGCCTC
GATCTCTTCGGTAATGAAAAACGGTTCGTCCTGGCCGTCCTGGTGCGGTTTCATGCTTGTTCCTCTTGGC
GTTCATTCTCGGCGGCCGCCAGGGCGTCGGCCTCGGTCAATGCGTCCTCACGGAAGGCACCGCGCCGCCT
GGCCTCGGTGGGCGTCACTTCCTCGCTGCGCTCAAGTGCGCGGTACAGGGTCGAGCGATGCACGCCAAGC
AGTGCAGCCGCCTCTTTCACGGTGCGGCCTTCCTGGTCGATCAGCTCGCGGGCGTGCGCGATCTGTGCCG
GGGTGAGGGTAGGGCGGGGGCCAAACTTCACGCCTCGGGCCTTGGCGGCCTCGCGCCCGCTCCGGGTGCG
GTCGATGATTAGGGAACGCTCGAACTCGGCAATGCCGGCGAACACGGTCAACACCATGCGGCCGGCCGGC
GTGGTGGTGTCGGCCCACGGCTCTGCCAGGCTACGCAGGCCCGCGCCGGCCTCCTGGATGCGCTCGGCAA
TGTCCAGTAGGTCGCGGGTGCTGCGGGCCAGGCGGTCTAGCCTGGTCACTGTCACAACGTCGCCAGGGCG
TAGGTGGTCAAGCATCCTGGCCAGCTCCGGGCGGTCGCGCCTGGTGCCGGTGATCTTCTCGGAAAACAGC
TTGGTGCAGCCGGCCGCGTGCAGTTCGGCCCGTTGGTTGGTCAAGTCCTGGTCGTCGGTGCTGACGCGGG
CATAGCCCAGCAGGCCAGCGGCGGCGCTCTTGTTCATGGCGTAATGTCTCCGGTTCTAGTCGCAAGTATT
CTACTTTATGCGACTAAAACACGCGACAAGAAAACGCCAGGAAAAGGGCAGGGCGGCAGCCTGTCGCGTA
ACTTAGGACTTGTGCGACATGTCGTTTTCAGAAGACGGCTGCACTGAACGTCAGAAGCCGACTGCACTAT
AGCAGCGGAGGGGTTGGATCAAAGTACTTTAAAGTACTTTAAAGTACTTTAAAGTACTTTGATCCCGAGG
GGAACCCTGTGGTTGGCATGCACATACAAATGGACGAACGGATAAACCTTTTCACGCCCTTTTAAATATC
CGATTATTCTAATAAACGCTCTTTTCTCTTAGGTTTACCCGCCAATATATCCTGTCAAACACTGATAGTT
TAAACTGAAGGCGGGAAACGACAATCTGATCCAAGCTCAAGCTAAGCTTGAGCTCTCCCATATGGTCGAC
TAGAGCCAAGCTGATCTCCTTTGCCCCGGAGATCACCATGGACGACTTTCTCTATCTCTACGATCTAGGA
AGAAAGTTCGACGGAGAAGGTGACGATACCATGTTCACCACCGATAATGAGAAGATTAGCCTCTTCAATT
TCAGAAAGAATGCTGACCCACAGATGGTTAGAGAGGCCTACGCGGCAGGTCTCATCAAGACGATCTACCC
GAGTAATAATCTCCAGGAGATCAAATACCTTCCCAAGAAGGTTAAAGATGCAGTCAAAAGATTCAGGACT
AACTGCATCAAGAACACAGAGAAAGATATATTTCTCAAGATCAGAAGTACTATTCCAGTATGGACGATTC
AAGGCTTGCTTCATAAACCAAGGCAAGTAATAGAGATTGGAGTCTCTAAGAAAGTAGTTCCTACTGAATC
AAAGGCCATGGAGTCAAAAATTCAGATCGAGGATCTAACAGAACTCGCCGTGAAGACTGGCGAACAGTTC
ATACAGAGTCTTTTACGACTCAATGACAAGAAGAAAATCTTCGTCAACATGGTGGAGCACGACACTCTCG
TCTACTCCAAGAATATCAAAGATACAGTCTCAGAAGACCAAAGGGCTATTGAGACTTTTCAACAAAGGGT
AATATCGGGAAACCTCCTCGGATTCCATTGCCCAGCTATCTGTCACTTCATCAAAAGGACAGTAGAAAAG
GAAGGTGGCACCTACAAATGCCATCATTGCGATAAAGGAAAGGCTATCGTTCAAGATGCCCCTGCCGACA
GTGGTCCCAAAGATGGACCCCCACCCACGAGGAGCATCGTGGAAAAAGAAGACGTTCCAACCACGTCTTC
AAAGCAAGTGGATTGATGTGATATCTCCACTGACGTAAGGGATGACGCACAATCCCACTATCCTTCGCAA
GACCCTTCCTCTATATAAGGAAGTTCATTTCATTTGGAGAGGACTCCGGTATTTTTACAACAATTACCAC
AACAAAACAAACAACAAACAACATTACAATTTACTATTCTAGTCGACCTGCAGGCGGCCGCACTAGTGAT
ATCACAAGTTTGTACAAAAAAGCAGGCTCCGCGGCCGCCCCCTTCACCATGCTTGATTCTAAGGTTCTTC
TTGCTCTTTATCATCATCTTGGACAACTTATTCATCATGGAATGGTTAGAGCTGCTATTGGAAAGTTTAA
TGCTCTTGGACTTATTACTTCTAGATATTTTCCATCTCCATCTGGAAGAAGACAACCAGCTCTTTCTTCT
CATTGTCATCTTCCAATTTCTCTTGCTCCACCAAGAATGGGAGATCATAAGACTGGACTTTCTCAAAAGG
GTGGGCGCGCCGACCCAGCTTTCTTGTACAAAGTGGTGATATCAATGGTGAGCAAGGGCGAGGAGCTGTT
CACCGGGGTGGTGCCCATCCTGGTCGAGCTGGACGGCGACGTAAACGGCCACAAGTTCAGCGTGTCCGGC
GAGGGCGAGGGCGATGCCACCTACGGCAAGCTGACCCTGAAGTTCATCTGCACCACCGGCAAGCTGCCCG
TGCCCTGGCCCACCCTCGTGACCACCCTGACCTACGGCGTGCAGTGCTTCAGCCGCTACCCCGACCACAT
GAAGCAGCACGACTTCTTCAAGTCCGCCATGCCCGAAGGCTACGTCCAGGAGCGCACCATCTTCTTCAAG
GACGACGGCAACTACAAGACCCGCGCCGAGGTGAAGTTCGAGGGCGACACCCTGGTGAACCGCATCGAGC
TGAAGGGCATCGACTTCAAGGAGGACGGCAACATCCTGGGGCACAAGCTGGAGTACAACTACAACAGCCA
CAACGTCTATATCATGGCCGACAAGCAGAAGAACGGCATCAAGGTGAACTTCAAGATCCGCCACAACATC
GAGGACGGCAGCGTGCAGCTCGCCGACCACTACCAGCAGAACACCCCCATCGGCGACGGCCCCGTGCTGC
TGCCCGACAACCACTACCTGAGCACCCAGTCCGCCCTGAGCAAAGACCCCAACGAGAAGCGCGATCACAT
GGTCCTGCTGGAGTTCGTGACCGCCGCCGGGATCACTCTCGGCATGGACGAGCTGTACAAGTAACCGCGG
CCATGCTAGAGTCCGCAAAAATCACCAGTCTCTCTCTACAAATCTATCTCTCTCTATTTTTCTCCAGAAT
AATGTGTGAGTAGTTCCCAGATAAGGGAATTAGGGTTCTTATAGGGTTTCGCTCATGTGTTGAGCATATA
AGAAACCCTTAGTATGTATTTGTATTTGTAAAATACTTCTATCAATAAAATTTCTAATTCCTAAAACCAA
AATCCAGTGACCTGCAGGCATGCGACGTCGGGCCCTCTAGAGGATCCCCGGGTACCGCGAATTATCGATC
ATGAGCGGAGAATTAAGGGAGTCACGTTATGACCCCCGCCGATGACGCGGGACAAGCCGTTTTACGTTTG
GAACTGACAGAACCGCAACGT
Features (pLannotate 1.2.2; 23 found; start..end, strand, type, name):
    202..993     +  CDS            neo: KKA2_KLEPN - Also known as kan, nptII. Experimental evidence at protein level: Swiss-Prot protein existence level 1. Resistance to kanamycin, neomycin, paromomycin, ribostamycin, butirosin and gentamicin B. From Klebsiella pneumoniae.
   1036..1288    +  terminator     NOS terminator: nopaline synthase terminator and poly(A) signal
   1381..1405    -  misc_feature   LB T-DNA repeat: left border repeat from nopaline C58 T-DNA
   1664..1687    +  promoter       Pc promoter (fragment): intI1 (promoter lies within the coding sequence); class 1 integron promoter
   1863..1919    +  CDS            GmR (fragment): gentamycin acetyltransferase; aacC1; confers resistance to gentamycin
   1930..2717    +  CDS            SmR (fragment): aminoglycoside adenylyltransferase (Murphy, 1985); aadA; confers resistance to spectinomycin and streptomycin
   2963..3551    +  rep_origin     ori: high-copy-number ColE1/pMB1/pBR322/pUC origin of replication
   3737..3877    -  misc_feature   bom: basis of mobility region from pBR322
   3979..4018    -  CDS            rop (fragment): Rop protein, which maintains plasmids at low copy number; rop
   4221..4415    -  rep_origin     pVS1 oriV: origin of replication for the Pseudomonas plasmid pVS1 (Heeb et al., 2000)
   4481..5554    -  CDS            pVS1 RepA: replication protein from the Pseudomonas plasmid pVS1 (Heeb et al., 2000)
   5983..6612    -  CDS            pVS1 StaA: stability protein from the Pseudomonas plasmid pVS1 (Heeb et al., 2000)
   7172..7573    -  CDS            Y4CG_SINFN (fragment): Protein inferred from homology: Swiss-Prot protein existence level 3. From Sinorhizobium fredii (strain NBRC 101917 / NGR234).
   7943..7967    -  misc_feature   RB T-DNA repeat: right border repeat from nopaline C58 T-DNA
   8660..9004    +  promoter       CaMV 35S promoter: strong constitutive promoter from cauliflower mosaic virus
   8957..9003    +  promoter       minimal CaMV 35S promoter: minimal 35S promoter from cauliflower mosaic virus
   9036..9061    +  misc_feature   TMV Ω (fragment): translational enhancer from the tobacco mosaic virus 5'-leader sequence (Gallie et al., 1988)
   9104..9128    +  protein_bind   attB1: mutant version of attB; recombination site for the Gateway® BP reaction BP Clonase™
   9393..9417    -  protein_bind   attB2: mutant version of attB; recombination site for the Gateway® BP reaction BP Clonase™
   9425..10144   +  CDS            EGFP: the original enhanced GFP (Yang et al., 1996) mammalian codon-optimized
  10209..10368   +  polyA_signal   CaMV poly(A) signal (fragment): cauliflower mosaic virus polyadenylation signal
  10395..10417   -  misc_feature   MCS (fragment): pUC18/19 multiple cloning site
  10510..168     +  promoter       NOS promoter (across the origin): nopaline synthase promoter
