[The description below was written by a language model from this plasmid's Addgene catalogue record and pLannotate feature annotations shown in this document.]
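Description:
Shim_AsnRS_TP_GFP_pK7FWG2 is a plant expression construct built in the Gateway-compatible binary vector pK7FWG2, designed for Agrobacterium-mediated delivery of a T-DNA into plant cells. The backbone carries a high-copy ColE1/pUC-type origin with a bom site for propagation in E. coli, together with the pVS1 oriV, RepA and StaA functions that allow replication and stable maintenance in Agrobacterium. Bacterial selection relies on the aadA (SmR) gene, giving spectinomycin/streptomycin resistance. Fragments of an integron Pc promoter and a gentamicin acetyltransferase gene sit just upstream of it.

Between the nopaline-type right and left T-DNA border repeats lie two cassettes. The first is the payload: a CaMV 35S promoter followed by a fragment of the TMV Ω translational enhancer drives a short insert flanked by attB1 and attB2 sites, the scars of Gateway recombination. According to the record, this insert is the N-terminal transit peptide from a putative cytosolic asparaginyl-tRNA synthetase (AsnRS) of the parasitic plant Sapria himalayana. It is positioned directly upstream of EGFP, giving a C-terminal fluorescent fusion, and the transcript ends at a CaMV polyadenylation signal. The second cassette is a NOS promoter–nptII–NOS terminator unit, which provides kanamycin resistance as a plant selectable marker.

The stated purpose is to determine where this transit peptide directs GFP in Nicotiana benthamiana. The subcellular location of the fluorescence would show whether the presequence confers targeting to an organelle or leaves the reporter in the cytosol. This fits the depositors' broader study of tRNA metabolism and translational machinery in plant organelles.
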