Addgene plasmid #202649: Shim_AsnRS_TP_GFP_pK7FWG2
Purpose: Determine where transit peptide targets GFP in N. benthamiana
Depositing lab: Daniel Sloan. Depositing organization: Colorado State University, Fort Collins. Publication: Photosynthetic demands on translational machinery drive retention of redundant tRNA metabolism in plant organelles. DeTar RA, Chustecki JM, Martinez-Hottovy A, Ceriotti LF, Broz AK, Lou X, Sanchez-Puerta MV, Elowsky C, Christensen AC, Sloan DB. Proc Natl Acad Sci U S A. 2024 Dec 24;121(52):e2421485121. doi: 10.1073/pnas.2421485121. Epub 2024 Dec 18. PubMed 39693336.
Backbone
  Vector backbone: pK7FWG2
  Vector type: Plant Expression
Growth in bacteria
  Bacterial resistance: Spectinomycin, 50 μg/mL
  Growth temperature: 37°C
  Growth strain: DH5alpha
  Copy number: High Copy
Gene/Insert
  Gene/Insert name: N-terminal transit peptide from putative cytosolic AsnRS
  Species: Sapria himilayana
  Tag / fusion protein: Green Florescent Protien (C terminal on insert)
  Cloning method: Gateway Cloning
Terms and licenses: Academic/Nonprofit Terms; Industry Terms: Not Available to Industry
Depositor comments: Please visit https://www.biorxiv.org/content/10.1101/2023.08.01.551541v2 for bioRxiv preprint.
How to cite: Shim_AsnRS_TP_GFP_pK7FWG2 was a gift from Daniel Sloan (Addgene plasmid # 202649 ; http://n2t.net/addgene:202649 ; RRID:Addgene_202649)
